Addgene plasmid #186929: pCS2+ heiCas9
Purpose: For in vitro transcription of heiCas9 mRNA - mammalian codon optimized Cas9, N-terminal hei-tag (Myc-flexible linker-optimizedNLS) and C-terminal oNLS
Depositing lab: Joachim Wittbrodt. Publication: Boosting targeted genome editing using the hei-tag. Thumberger T, Tavhelidse-Suck T, Gutierrez-Triana JA, Cornean A, Medert R, Welz B, Freichel M, Wittbrodt J. Elife. 2022 Mar 25;11. pii: 70558. doi: 10.7554/eLife.70558. PubMed 35333175.
Backbone
  Vector backbone: pCS2+
  Backbone size w/o insert (bp): 4065
  Total vector size (bp): 8291
  Vector type: Mammalian Expression, CRISPR
Growth in bacteria
  Bacterial resistance: Ampicillin, 100 μg/mL
  Growth temperature: 37°C
  Growth strain: DH5alpha
  Copy number: Unknown
Gene/Insert
  Gene/Insert name: myc-flexible linker-oNLS-Cas9-oNLS (alt name: heiCas9)
  Species: Synthetic; S. pyogenes
  Insert size (bp): 4212
  Promoter: sp6
  Tag / fusion protein: myc-flexible linker-optimizedNLS (N terminal on insert); optimizedNLS (C terminal on insert)
  Cloning method: Restriction Enzyme; 5′ cloning site AgeI (not destroyed); 3′ cloning site XbaI (not destroyed)
  Sequencing primers: 5′ sp6; 3′ pCEP-rev
Terms and licenses: Academic/Nonprofit Terms; Industry Terms: Not Available to Industry
How to cite: pCS2+ heiCas9 was a gift from Joachim Wittbrodt (Addgene plasmid # 186929 ; http://n2t.net/addgene:186929 ; RRID:Addgene_186929)
