[The description below was written by a language model from this plasmid's Addgene catalogue record and pLannotate feature annotations shown in this document.]
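Description:
pCS2+ heiCas9 is an ampicillin-selected plasmid of about 8.3 kb, built on the pCS2+ expression backbone. It was made to serve as a template for in vitro transcription of heiCas9 mRNA. In E. coli it is maintained through a high-copy ColE1/pUC-type origin and the β-lactamase (AmpR) gene. An f1 phage origin and remnants of the lac promoter/operator, lacI and lacZα are also annotated, carried over from the cloning vector lineage.

The payload is a roughly 4.2 kb synthetic insert cloned between AgeI and XbaI sites that both remain intact. It encodes a mammalian codon-optimized Streptococcus pyogenes Cas9. At its N terminus the protein carries the "hei-tag", consisting of a Myc epitope, a flexible linker and an optimized nuclear localization signal (oNLS), and a second oNLS sits at the C terminus. The two signals are there to drive nuclear import of the nuclease, and the Myc epitope allows it to be detected. The feature table annotates only the Cas9 coding region itself, so the short tag and NLS segments flanking it are not individually marked.

Upstream of the open reading frame lie the simian cytomegalovirus IE94 enhancer/promoter and then an SP6 promoter, and an SV40 polyadenylation signal follows the insert. SP6 RNA polymerase can therefore produce run-off transcripts that include the poly(A) signal, which is the stated purpose. The CMV IE94 promoter would in principle also allow direct expression from the plasmid in vertebrate cells, consistent with the mammalian expression classification. T3 and a partial T7 promoter are annotated downstream in the reverse orientation. The associated publication concerns boosting targeted genome editing with the hei-tag, but the record does not specify guide RNAs or target organisms.
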