Features (pLannotate 1.2.2; 15 found; start..end, strand, type, name):
      7..24      -  promoter       T7 promoter (fragment): promoter for bacteriophage T7 RNA polymerase
     29..163     -  polyA_signal   SV40 poly(A) signal: SV40 polyadenylation signal
    276..294     -  promoter       T3 promoter: promoter for bacteriophage T3 RNA polymerase
    339..355     -  protein_bind   lac operator: The lac repressor binds to the lac operator to inhibit transcription in E. coli. This inhibition can be relieved by adding lactose or isopropyl-β-D-thiogalactopyranoside (IPTG). lac repressor encoded by lacI
    363..393     -  promoter       lac promoter: promoter for the E. coli lac operon
    408..429     -  protein_bind   CAP binding site: CAP binding activates transcription in the presence of cAMP. E. coli catabolite activator protein
    442..534     -  CDS            lacI (fragment): lac repressor; lacI; The lac repressor binds to the lac operator to inhibit transcription in E. coli. This inhibition can be relieved by adding lactose or isopropyl-β-D-thiogalactopyranoside (IPTG).
    717..1305    -  rep_origin     ori: high-copy-number ColE1/pMB1/pBR322/pUC origin of replication
   1476..2336    -  CDS            AmpR: β-lactamase; bla; confers resistance to ampicillin, carbenicillin, and related antibiotics
   2337..2441    -  promoter       AmpR promoter: bla
   2494..2922    -  rep_origin     f1 ori (sequence partly withheld): f1 bacteriophage origin of replication; arrow indicates direction of (+) strand synthesis
   2927..2993    -  CDS            lacZα (fragment): LacZα fragment of β-galactosidase; lacZ fragment
   3000..3977    +  promoter       CMV IE94 promoter: enhancer/promoter region of simian cytomegalovirus major immediate early transcription unit IE94
   4012..4030    +  promoter       SP6 promoter: promoter for bacteriophage SP6 RNA polymerase
   4151..8251    +  CDS            cas9: CAS9_STRP1 - Also known as csn1 From Streptococcus pyogenes serotype M1.
>Addgene plasmid #186929 | pCS2+ heiCas9 | addgene full sequence | sequence record 390733 | Addgene NGS Result
CTAGAACTATAGTGAGTCGTATTACGTAGATCCAGACATGATAAGATACATTGATGAGTTTGGACAAACC
ACAACTAGAATGCAGTGAAAAAAATGCTTTATTTGTGAAATTTGTGATGCTATTGCTTTATTTGTAACCA
TTATAAGCTGCAATAAACAAGTTAACAACAACAATTGCATTCATTTTATGTTTCAGGTTCAGGGGGAGGT
GTGGGAGGTTTTTTAATTCGCGGCCGCGGCGCCAATGCATTGGGCCCGGTACCCAGCTTTTGTTCCCTTT
AGTGAGGGTTAATTGCGCGCTTGGCGTAATCATGGTCATAGCTGTTTCCTGTGTGAAATTGTTATCCGCT
CACAATTCCACACAACATACGAGCCGGGAGCATAAAGTGTAAAGCCTGGGGTGCCTAATGAGTGAGCTAA
CTCACATTAATTGCGTTGCGCTCACTGCCCGCTTTCCAGTCGGGAAACCTGTCGTGCCAGCTGCATTAAT
GAATCGGCCAACGCGCGGGGAGAGGCGGTTTGCGTATTGGGCGCTCTTCCGCTTCCTCGCTCACTGACTC
GCTGCGCTCGGTCGTTCGGCTGCGGCGAGCGGTATCAGCTCACTCAAAGGCGGTAATACGGTTATCCACA
GAATCAGGGGATAACGCAGGAAAGAACATGTGAGCAAAAGGCCAGCAAAAGGCCAGGAACCGTAAAAAGG
CCGCGTTGCTGGCGTTTTTCCATAGGCTCCGCCCCCCTGACGAGCATCACAAAAATCGACGCTCAAGTCA
GAGGTGGCGAAACCCGACAGGACTATAAAGATACCAGGCGTTTCCCCCTGGAAGCTCCCTCGTGCGCTCT
CCTGTTCCGACCCTGCCGCTTACCGGATACCTGTCCGCCTTTCTCCCTTCGGGAAGCGTGGCGCTTTCTC
ATAGCTCACGCTGTAGGTATCTCAGTTCGGTGTAGGTCGTTCGCTCCAAGCTGGGCTGTGTGCACGAACC
CCCCGTTCAGCCCGACCGCTGCGCCTTATCCGGTAACTATCGTCTTGAGTCCAACCCGGTAAGACACGAC
TTATCGCCACTGGCAGCAGCCACTGGTAACAGGATTAGCAGAGCGAGGTATGTAGGCGGTGCTACAGAGT
TCTTGAAGTGGTGGCCTAACTACGGCTACACTAGAAGAACAGTATTTGGTATCTGCGCTCTGCTGAAGCC
AGTTACCTTCGGAAAAAGAGTTGGTAGCTCTTGATCCGGCAAACAAACCACCGCTGGTAGCGGTGGTTTT
TTTGTTTGCAAGCAGCAGATTACGCGCAGAAAAAAAGGATCTCAAGAAGATCCTTTGATCTTTTCTACGG
GGTCTGACGCTCAGTGGAACGAAAACTCACGTTAAGGGATTTTGGTCATGAGATTATCAAAAAGGATCTT
CACCTAGATCCTTTTAAATTAAAAATGAAGTTTTAAATCAATCTAAAGTATATATGAGTAAACTTGGTCT
GACAGTTACCAATGCTTAATCAGTGAGGCACCTATCTCAGCGATCTGTCTATTTCGTTCATCCATAGTTG
CCTGACTCCCCGTCGTGTAGATAACTACGATACGGGAGGGCTTACCATCTGGCCCCAGTGCTGCAATGAT
ACCGCGAGACCCACGCTCACCGGCTCCAGATTTATCAGCAATAAACCAGCCAGCCGGAAGGGCCGAGCGC
AGAAGTGGTCCTGCAACTTTATCCGCCTCCATCCAGTCTATTAATTGTTGCCGGGAAGCTAGAGTAAGTA
GTTCGCCAGTTAATAGTTTGCGCAACGTTGTTGCCATTGCTACAGGCATCGTGGTGTCACGCTCGTCGTT
TGGTATGGCTTCATTCAGCTCCGGTTCCCAACGATCAAGGCGAGTTACATGATCCCCCATGTTGTGCAAA
AAAGCGGTTAGCTCCTTCGGTCCTCCGATCGTTGTCAGAAGTAAGTTGGCCGCAGTGTTATCACTCATGG
TTATGGCAGCACTGCATAATTCTCTTACTGTCATGCCATCCGTAAGATGCTTTTCTGTGACTGGTGAGTA
CTCAACCAAGTCATTCTGAGAATAGTGTATGCGGCGACCGAGTTGCTCTTGCCCGGCGTCAATACGGGAT
AATACCGCGCCACATAGCAGAACTTTAAAAGTGCTCATCATTGGAAAACGTTCTTCGGGGCGAAAACTCT
CAAGGATCTTACCGCTGTTGAGATCCAGTTCGATGTAACCCACTCGTGCACCCAACTGATCTTCAGCATC
TTTTACTTTCACCAGCGTTTCTGGGTGAGCAAAAACAGGAAGGCAAAATGCCGCAAAAAAGGGAATAAGG
GCGACACGGAAATGTTGAATACTCATACTCTTCCTTTTTCAATATTATTGAAGCATTTATCAGGGTTATT
GTCTCATGAGCGGATACATATTTGAATGTATTTAGAAAAATAAACAAATAGGGGTTCCGCGCACATTTCC
CCGAAAAGTGCCACCTAAATTGTAAGCGTTAATATTTTGTTAAAATTCGCGTTAAATTTTTGTTAAATCA
GCTCATTTTTTAACCAATAGGCCGAAATCGGCAAAATCCCTTATAAATCAAAAGAATAGACCGAGATAGG
GT
[37 nt withheld, positions 2593-2629]
AAAGAACGTGGACTCCAACGTCAAAGG
[49 nt withheld, positions 2657-2705]
T
[91 nt withheld, positions 2707-2797]
G
[124 nt withheld, positions 2799-2922]
CCCATTCGCCATTCAGGCTGCGCAACTGTTGGGAAGGGCGATCGGTGCGGGCCTCTTCGCTATTACGCCA
GTCGACCGCCAATTCAATATGGCGTATATGGACTCATGCCAATTCAATATGGTGGATCTGGACCTGTGCC
AATTCAATATGGCGTATATGGACTCGTGCCAATTCAATATGGTGGATCTGGACCCCAGCCAATTCAATAT
GGCGGACTTGGCACCATGCCAATTCAATATGGCGGACCTGGCACTGTGCCAACTGGGGAGGGGTCTACTT
GGCACGGTGCCAAGTTTGAGGAGGGGTCTTGGCCCTGTGCCAAGTCCGCCATATTGAATTGGCATGGTGC
CAATAATGGCGGCCATATTGGCTATATGCCAGGATCAATATATAGGCAATATCCAATATGGCCCTATGCC
AATATGGCTATTGGCCAGGTTCAATACTATGTATTGGCCCTATGCCATATAGTATTCCATATATGGGTTT
TCCTATTGACGTAGATAGCCCCTCCCAATGGGCGGTCCCATATACCATATATGGGGCTTCCTAATACCGC
CCATAGCCACTCCCCCATTGACGTCAATGGTCTCTATATATGGTCTTTCCTATTGACGTCATATGGGCGG
TCCTATTGACGTATATGGCGCCTCCCCCATTGACGTCAATTACGGTAAATGGCCCGCCTGGCTCAATGCC
CATTGACGTCAATAGGACCACCCACCATTGACGTCAATGGGATGGCTCATTGCCCATTCATATCCGTTCT
CACGCCCCCTATTGACGTCAATGACGGTAAATGGCCCACTTGGCAGTACATCAATATCTATTAATAGTAA
CTTGGCAAGTACATTACTATTGGAAGTACGCCAGGGTACATTGGCAGTACTCCCATTGACGTCAATGGCG
GTAAATGGCCCGCGATGGCTGCCAAGTACATCCCCATTGACGTCAATGGGGAGGGGCAATGACGCAAATG
GGCGTTCCATTGACGTAAATGGGCGGTAGGCGTGCCTAATGGGAGGTCTATATAAGCAATGCTCGTTTAG
GGAACCGCCATTCTGCCTGGGGACGTCGGAGCAAGCTTGATTTAGGTGACACTATAGAATACAAGCTACT
TGTTCTTTTTGCAGGATCCACCGGTTTACCATGGAGCAGAAGCTGATCAGCGAGGAGGACCTGGGAGGAA
GCGGACCACCTCCCAAGAGGCCCAGGCTGGACCTCGAGGATAAAAAGTATTCTATTGGTTTAGACATCGG
CACCAACAGCGTGGGCTGGGCCGTGATCACCGACGAGTACAAGGTGCCCAGCAAGAAATTCAAGGTGCTG
GGCAACACCGACAGACACAGCATCAAGAAAAACCTGATCGGCGCCCTGCTCTTCGACTCCGGCGAAACCG
CCGAGGCCACCAGACTGAAGAGAACCGCCAGACGGAGATACACCAGACGGAAGAATAGAATCTGCTACCT
GCAGGAGATCTTCAGCAACGAGATGGCCAAGGTGGACGATAGCTTCTTTCACAGACTGGAAGAGAGCTTC
CTGGTGGAAGAGGACAAGAAACACGAGAGACACCCCATCTTCGGCAACATCGTGGACGAGGTGGCCTACC
ACGAGAAGTACCCCACCATCTACCACCTGAGAAAGAAACTGGTGGACAGCACCGACAAGGCCGACCTGAG
ACTGATCTACCTGGCACTGGCCCACATGATCAAGTTCAGAGGCCACTTCCTGATCGAGGGCGACCTGAAC
CCCGACAACAGCGACGTGGACAAGCTGTTCATCCAGCTGGTGCAGACCTACAACCAGCTGTTCGAAGAGA
ACCCTATCAACGCCAGCGGCGTGGACGCCAAGGCCATCCTGAGCGCCAGACTCAGCAAGAGCAGACGGCT
GGAGAACCTGATCGCCCAGCTGCCCGGCGAGAAGAAAAACGGCCTGTTCGGCAACCTGATCGCCCTGAGC
CTGGGCCTGACCCCCAACTTCAAGAGCAACTTCGACCTGGCCGAGGACGCCAAGCTGCAGCTGAGCAAGG
ACACCTACGACGATGACCTGGACAACCTCCTGGCCCAGATCGGCGACCAGTACGCCGACCTGTTCCTCGC
AGCCAAGAACCTGAGCGACGCCATCCTCCTGAGCGACATCCTCAGAGTGAACACCGAGATCACCAAGGCT
CCCCTGAGCGCCAGCATGATCAAGAGATACGACGAGCACCATCAGGACCTGACCCTCCTGAAGGCCCTCG
TGAGACAACAGCTGCCCGAGAAGTACAAGGAGATCTTCTTTGACCAGAGCAAGAACGGCTACGCCGGCTA
CATCGACGGAGGCGCCAGTCAGGAAGAGTTCTACAAGTTCATCAAGCCCATCCTGGAGAAGATGGACGGC
ACCGAAGAGCTGCTCGTGAAGCTGAACAGAGAGGACCTGCTCAGAAAGCAGAGAACCTTCGACAACGGCA
GCATCCCCCACCAGATCCACCTGGGCGAGCTGCACGCCATCCTGAGACGGCAGGAGGACTTCTACCCCTT
CCTGAAGGACAACAGAGAGAAGATTGAAAAGATCCTGACCTTCAGAATCCCCTACTATGTGGGCCCCCTG
GCCAGAGGCAACAGCAGATTCGCCTGGATGACCAGGAAGAGCGAAGAGACAATCACACCTTGGAACTTCG
AAGAGGTGGTCGACAAAGGCGCCAGCGCCCAGAGCTTCATCGAGAGAATGACCAACTTCGACAAGAACCT
GCCCAACGAGAAGGTGCTGCCCAAGCACAGCCTCCTGTACGAGTACTTCACCGTGTACAACGAGCTGACC
AAGGTGAAGTACGTGACCGAGGGCATGAGAAAGCCTGCCTTTCTGAGTGGCGAGCAGAAGAAAGCCATCG
TGGACCTGCTCTTCAAGACCAACAGAAAAGTGACCGTGAAGCAGCTGAAGGAGGACTACTTCAAGAAAAT
CGAGTGCTTCGACAGCGTGGAGATCAGCGGCGTGGAGGACAGATTCAACGCCAGCCTGGGCACCTACCAC
GACCTGCTCAAGATTATCAAAGACAAGGACTTCCTGGACAACGAAGAGAACGAGGACATCCTGGAGGACA
TCGTGCTGACACTGACCCTCTTCGAGGACAGAGAGATGATCGAAGAGAGACTGAAGACCTACGCCCACCT
GTTCGATGACAAGGTGATGAAGCAGCTGAAGAGACGGAGATACACCGGCTGGGGCAGACTGAGCAGAAAG
CTGATCAACGGCATCAGAGACAAGCAGAGCGGCAAGACCATCCTGGACTTCCTGAAGAGCGACGGCTTCG
CCAACAGAAACTTCATGCAGCTGATCCACGATGACAGCCTGACCTTCAAGGAGGACATCCAGAAAGCCCA
AGTGAGCGGGCAGGGCGACAGCCTGCACGAGCATATCGCCAACCTGGCTGGCAGCCCCGCCATCAAGAAA
GGCATCCTGCAGACCGTGAAGGTCGTGGACGAGCTGGTCAAGGTGATGGGCAGACACAAGCCCGAGAACA
TCGTGATTGAGATGGCCAGAGAGAACCAGACAACCCAGAAGGGCCAGAAGAACAGCAGAGAGAGAATGAA
GAGAATCGAAGAGGGCATCAAGGAGCTGGGCAGCCAGATCCTGAAGGAGCACCCCGTGGAGAACACCCAG
CTGCAGAACGAGAAGCTGTACCTGTATTACCTGCAGAACGGCAGAGACATGTACGTGGACCAGGAGCTGG
ACATCAACAGACTGAGCGATTACGACGTGGATCACATCGTCCCCCAGAGCTTCCTGAAGGATGACAGCAT
CGATAACAAGGTGCTGACCAGAAGCGACAAGAACAGAGGCAAGAGCGACAACGTGCCCAGCGAAGAGGTC
GTGAAGAAAATGAAGAACTACTGGAGACAGCTCCTGAACGCCAAGCTGATCACCCAGAGAAAGTTCGACA
ACCTGACCAAGGCCGAGAGAGGCGGGCTGAGCGAGCTCGACAAAGCCGGCTTCATCAAGAGACAGCTGGT
GGAAACCAGACAGATCACCAAGCACGTGGCCCAGATCCTGGACAGCAGAATGAACACCAAGTACGACGAG
AACGATAAGCTGATCAGAGAGGTGAAGGTCATCACCCTGAAGAGCAAACTGGTGAGCGACTTCAGAAAGG
ACTTCCAGTTCTACAAGGTGAGAGAGATCAATAACTACCATCACGCTCATGACGCCTACCTGAACGCCGT
CGTGGGCACCGCCCTGATCAAGAAATACCCCAAGCTGGAGAGCGAGTTCGTGTACGGCGACTACAAGGTG
TACGACGTGAGAAAGATGATCGCCAAGAGCGAGCAGGAGATCGGCAAGGCCACCGCCAAGTACTTCTTTT
ACAGCAACATCATGAACTTCTTTAAGACCGAGATCACCCTGGCCAACGGCGAGATCAGAAAGAGGCCCCT
GATCGAAACCAACGGCGAAACCGGCGAGATCGTGTGGGACAAGGGCAGAGACTTCGCCACCGTGAGAAAG
GTGCTGAGCATGCCCCAGGTGAACATCGTGAAGAAAACCGAGGTGCAGACCGGAGGCTTCAGCAAGGAGA
GCATCCTGCCCAAGAGAAACAGCGACAAGCTGATCGCCAGAAAGAAAGACTGGGACCCCAAGAAATACGG
AGGCTTCGACAGCCCCACCGTGGCCTACAGCGTGCTGGTCGTGGCCAAGGTGGAGAAGGGCAAGAGCAAG
AAACTGAAGAGCGTGAAGGAGCTCCTGGGCATCACCATCATGGAGAGATCCAGCTTCGAGAAGAACCCCA
TCGACTTCCTGGAGGCCAAGGGCTACAAGGAGGTGAAGAAAGACCTGATTATCAAGCTGCCCAAGTACAG
CCTGTTCGAGCTGGAGAACGGCAGAAAGAGAATGCTGGCCAGCGCCGGCGAGCTGCAGAAGGGCAACGAG
CTGGCCCTGCCCAGCAAGTACGTGAACTTCCTGTACCTGGCCAGCCACTACGAGAAGCTGAAGGGCAGCC
CCGAGGACAACGAGCAGAAGCAGCTGTTCGTGGAGCAGCACAAGCACTACCTGGACGAAATCATTGAGCA
GATCAGCGAGTTCAGTAAGAGAGTGATCCTGGCTGACGCCAACCTGGACAAGGTGCTGAGCGCCTACAAC
AAGCACAGAGACAAGCCCATCAGAGAGCAGGCCGAGAACATCATTCACCTGTTCACCCTGACCAACCTGG
GCGCACCCGCAGCCTTCAAGTACTTCGACACCACAATCGACAGAAAGAGATACACCAGCACCAAGGAGGT
GCTGGACGCCACCCTGATCCACCAGAGCATCACCGGCCTGTACGAAACCAGAATCGACCTGTCACAGCTT
GGGGGTGACGGATCCCCTCCTCCCAAGAGGCCCAGGCTGGACTAAT
