>Addgene plasmid #186929 | pCS2+ heiCas9 | depositor partial sequence | sequence record 362935 | heiCas9 N-terminus; Primer: sp6_fwd
TTTACCATGGAGCAGAAGCTGATCAGCGAGGAGGACCTGGGAGGAAGCGGACCACCTCCCAAGAGGCCCA
GGCTGGACCTCGAGGATAAAAAGTATTCTATTGGTTTAGACATCGGCACCAACAGCGTGGGCTGGGCCGT
GATCACCGACGAGTACAAGGTGCCCAGCAAGAAATTCAAGGTGCTGGGCAACACCGACAGACACAGCATC
AAGAAAAACCTGATCGGCGCCCTGCTCTTCGACTCCGGCGAAACCGCCGAGGCCACCAGACTGAAGAGAA
CCGCCAGACGGAGATACACCAGACGGAAGAATAGAATCTGCTACCTGCAGGAGATCTTCAGCAACGAGAT
GGCCAAGGTGGACGATAGCTTCTTTCACAGACTGGAAGAGAGCTTCCTGGTGGAAGAGGACAAGAAACAC
GAGAGACACCCCATCTTCGGCAACATCGTGGACGAGGTGGCCTACCACGAGAAGTACCCCACCATCTACC
ACCTGAGAAAGAAACTGGTGGACAGCACCGACAAGGCCGACCTGAGACTGATCTACCTGGCACTGGCCCA
CATGATCAAGTTCAGAGGCCACTTCCTGATCGAGGGCGACCTGAACCCCGACAACAGCGACGTGGACAAG
CTGTTCATCCAGCTGGTGCAGACCTACAACCAGCTGTTCGAAGAGAACCCTATCAACGCCAGCGGCGTGG
ACGCCAAGGCCATCCTGAGCGCCAGACTCAGCAAGAGCAGACGGCTGGAGAACCTGATCGCCCAGCTGCC
CGGCGAGAAGAAAAACGGCCTGTTCGGCAACCTGATCGCCCTGAGCCTGGGCCTGACCCCCAACTTCAAG
AGCAACTTCGACCTGGCCGAGGACGCCAAGCTGCAGCTGAGCAAGGACACCTACGACGATGACCTGGACA
ACCTCCTGGCCCAGATCGGCGACCAGTACGCCGACCTGTTCCTCGCAGCCAAGAACCTGAGCGACGCCAT
CCTCCTGAGCGACATCCTCAGAGTGAACACCGAGATCACCAAGGCTCCCCTGA
