>Addgene plasmid #186929 | pCS2+ heiCas9 | depositor partial sequence | sequence record 362936 | heiCas9 C-terminus; Primer: pCEP-rev
TACGACTCACTATAGTTCTAGATTAGTCCAGCCTGGGCCTCTTGGGAGGAGGGGATCCGTCACCCCCAAG
CTGTGACAGGTCGATTCTGGTTTCGTACAGGCCGGTGATGCTCTGGTGGATCAGGGTGGCGTCCAGCACC
TCCTTGGTGCTGGTGTATCTCTTTCTGTCGATTGTGGTGTCGAAGTACTTGAAGGCTGCGGGTGCGCCCA
GGTTGGTCAGGGTGAACAGGTGAATGATGTTCTCGGCCTGCTCTCTGATGGGCTTGTCTCTGTGCTTGTT
GTAGGCGCTCAGCACCTTGTCCAGGTTGGCGTCAGCCAGGATCACTCTCTTACTGAACTCGCTGATCTGC
TCAATGATTTCGTCCAGGTAGTGCTTGTGCTGCTCCACGAACAGCTGCTTCTGCTCGTTGTCCTCGGGGC
TGCCCTTCAGCTTCTCGTAGTGGCTGGCCAGGTACAGGAAGTTCACGTACTTGCTGGGCAGGGCCAGCTC
GTTGCCCTTCTGCAGCTCGCCGGCGCTGGCCAGCATTCTCTTTCTGCCGTTCTCCAGCTCGAACAGGCTG
TACTTGGGCAGCTTGATAATCAGGTCTTTCTTCACCTCCTTGTAGCCCTTGGCCTCCAGGAAGTCGATGG
GGTTCTTCTCGAAGCTGGATCTCTCCATGATGGTGATGCCCAGGAGCTCCTTCACGCTCTTCAGTTTCTT
GCTCTTGCCCTTCTCCACCTTGGCCACGACCAGCACGCTGTAGGCCACGGTGGGGCTGTCGAAGCCTCCG
TATTTCTTGGGGTCCCAGTCTTTCTTTCTGGCGATCAGCTTGTCGCTGTTTCTCTTGGGCAGGATGCTCT
CCTTGCTGAAGCCTCCGGTCTGCACCTCGGTTTTCTTCACGATGTTCACCTGGGGCATGCTCAGCACCTT
TCTCACGGTGGCGAAGTCTCTGCCCTTGTCCCACACGATCTCGCCGGTTTCGCCGTTGGTTTCGATCAGG
GGCCTCTTTCTGATCTCGCCGTTGGCCAGGGTGATCTCGGTCTTAAAGAAGTTCATGATGTTGCTGTAAA
AGAAGTACTTGGC
